>Addgene plasmid #110234 | pAW8_1XFLAG | depositor full sequence | sequence record 207507 | Full Sequence
CAAAAAGTTAGGTGTAACAGAAAATCATGAAACTATGATTTCTAATTTATATATTGGAGGATTTTCTCTA
AAAAAAAAAATACAACAAATAAAAAACACTCAATGACCTGACCATTTGATGGAGTTTAAGTCAATACCTT
CTTGAACCATTTCCCATAATGGTGAAAGTTCCCTCAAGAATTTTACTCTGTCAGAAACGGCCTTAACGAC
GTAGTCGATCCGGACGATGGCCAACCTTCCAATTCATTAAATCGAGTCCTCCATCAGATGATTTACAAGG
TTTTGCATAGAATCCCTAAGTAAGAGAAGTTGTTAGTGATTTCTTCAAGTTTACTAAAATTTACATACAA
ATGGATGATCTCTTCTCCATTGTTTCCTTTCTTCTTGCAAACGCGTTTTACAAAGAGATGACATGCTATT
TTCTGATTATTTTTTTCTATAGTTTTCTATTTTGTACGTCCTTGGGAGTCCGAAATGTAAAATCGGGGTA
TGGTTAGTAGCGGCAGCGTTCATTATGGTATATAAAAGATAAAAAGTAGGGGCAAGCGAGACAGAATGGG
ATACAAGGGCATCGTCTATAATTATAGCTAAAAATTGTATTTTAATTTGTATTTTTTGTAATTTTATTTC
TCATTGTTTTACTTAAAATGAATGCGAATTAGAGAAAACTTCAACGAAATGTCAAAATAAGCTCAGCAAA
ATATACAATTTTAGGGAAAGCGATCAGCAACTTATTCTCCGGTGTAGATTCTTTTTCTTCATAAATTCCA
ACAATGTAACTGCCAATTGATTTTTCTCTAGATGCTAATAAATTGAAACTAATGAATATAATAACACAGG
TTTTGATAAATTGTAAACTCTTACTCAAAAAAAGAATGTTAAAACTAATTTAACCTTTTTATAAAGGCTC
ATGGCGTTAAAGAGGATAGTAAAAATTCTACAATTTTTTAATTTAATGTCACAATTGTCTTGCGAATATA
ATTCTATTAATTTTCGCTAACTGCTGTTTTAGTACTATTACTTTCAATATGCCTTATATGCAACTTTAAT
TCATGAAGAATGCAATATTTTTGCAATCTTTCTTGTACTGAGCGCTTTTTATCATTTAGTACTCATTATT
TAATTTTTCAGTAAAGGGCAATAAATAAATTTGTAGAAGATGCAATGTAATCTCCTCTATCCTTTTGCTC
ATATGTTTATGAGTATACCTAGTCTAGAAAGGCTTGTATTTAAAATATTATTCAATAAAAATTCACAATT
TTTACGACATGTGCTACCATTCACTTAACTTCCTGATTATAAAATTGGTTCGTTTATACTAATTACTTAA
GTACCTTTAACTAAACAAAATGCCTATATATATATTAATTTACAATGAGTGTCAGATAAGTCACTATGTC
CGAGTGGTTAAGGAGTTAGACTCGCCATCGATGGTATGGTGCACTCTCAGTACAATCTGCTCTGATGCCG
CATAGTTAAGCCAGCCCCGACACCCGCCAACACCCGCTGACGCGCCCTGACGGGCTTGTCTGCTCCCGGC
ATCCGCTTACAGACAAGCTGTGACCGTCTCCGGGAGCTGCATGTGTCAGAGGTTTTCACCGTCATCACCG
AAACGCGCGAGACGAAAGGGCCTCGTGATACGCCTATTTTTATAGGTTAATGTCATGATAATAATGGTTT
CTTAGACGTCAGGTGGCACTTTTCGGGGAAATGTGCGCGGAACCCCTATTTGTTTATTTTTCTAAATACA
TTCAAATATGTATCCGCTCATGAGACAATAACCCTGATAAATGCTTCAATAATATTGAAAAAGGAAGAGT
ATGAGTATTCAACATTTCCGTGTCGCCCTTATTCCCTTTTTTGCGGCATTTTGCCTTCCTGTTTTTGCTC
ACCCAGAAACGCTGGTGAAAGTAAAAGATGCTGAAGATCAGTTGGGTGCACGAGTGGGTTACATCGAACT
GGATCTCAACAGCGGTAAGATCCTTGAGAGTTTTCGCCCCGAAGAACGTTTTCCAATGATGAGCACTTTT
AAAGTTCTGCTATGTGGCGCGGTATTATCCCGTATTGACGCCGGGCAAGAGCAACTCGGTCGCCGCATAC
ACTATTCTCAGAATGACTTGGTTGAGTACTCACCAGTCACAGAAAAGCATCTTACGGATGGCATGACAGT
AAGAGAATTATGCAGTGCTGCCATAACCATGAGTGATAACACTGCGGCCAACTTACTTCTGACAACGATC
GGAGGACCGAAGGAGCTAACCGCTTTTTTGCACAACATGGGGGATCATGTAACTCGCCTTGATCGTTGGG
AACCGGAGCTGAATGAAGCCATACCAAACGACGAGCGTGACACCACGATGCCTGTAGCAATGGCAACAAC
GTTGCGCAAACTATTAACTGGCGAACTACTTACTCTAGCTTCCCGGCAACAATTAATAGACTGGATGGAG
GCGGATAAAGTTGCAGGACCACTTCTGCGCTCGGCCCTTCCGGCTGGCTGGTTTATTGCTGATAAATCTG
GAGCCGGTGAGCGTGGGTCTCGCGGTATCATTGCAGCACTGGGGCCAGATGGTAAGCCCTCCCGTATCGT
AGTTATCTACACGACGGGGAGTCAGGCCACTATGGATGAACGAAATAGACAGATCGCTGAGATAGGTGCC
TCACTGATTAAGCATTGGTAACTGTCAGACCAAGTTTACTCATATATACTTTAGATTGATTTAAAACTTC
ATTTTTAATTTAAAAGGATCTAGGTGAAGATCCTTTTTGATAATCTCATGACCAAAATCCCTTAACGTGA
GTTTTCGTTCCACTGAGCGTCAGACCCCGTAGAAAAGATCAAAGGATCTTCTTGAGATCCTTTTTTTCTG
CGCGTAATCTGCTGCTTGCAAACAAAAAAACCACCGCTACCAGCGGTGGTTTGTTTGCCGGATCAAGAGC
TACCAACTCTTTTTCCGAAGGTAACTGGCTTCAGCAGAGCGCAGATACCAAATACTGTTCTTCTAGTGTA
GCCGTAGTTAGGCCACCACTTCAAGAACTCTGTAGCACCGCCTACATACCTCGCTCTGCTAATCCTGTTA
CCAGTGGCTGCTGCCAGTGGCGATAAGTCGTGTCTTACCGGGTTGGACTCAAGACGATAGTTACCGGATA
AGGCGCAGCGGTCGGGCTGAACGGGGGGTTCGTGCACACAGCCCAGCTTGGAGCGAACGACCTACACCGA
ACTGAGATACCTACAGCGTGAGCTATGAGAAAGCGCCACGCTTCCCGAAGGGAGAAAGGCGGACAGGTAT
CCGGTAAGCGGCAGGGTCGGAACAGGAGAGCGCACGAGGGAGCTTCCAGGGGGAAACGCCTGGTATCTTT
ATAGTCCTGTCGGGTTTCGCCACCTCTGACTTGAGCGTCGATTTTTGTGATGCTCGTCAGGGGGGCGGAG
CCTATGGAAAAACGCCAGCAACGCGGCCTTTTTACGGTTCCTGGCCTTTTGCTGGCCTTTTGCTCACATG
TTCTTTCCTGCGTTATCCCCTGATTCTGTGGATAACCGTATTACCGCCTTTGAGTGAGCTGATACCGCTC
GCCGCAGCCGAACGACCGAGCGCAGCGAGTCAGTGAGCGAGGAAGCGGAAGAGCGCCCAATACGCAAACC
GCCTCTCCCCGCGCGTTGGCCGATTCATTAATGCAGCTGGCACGACAGGTTTCCCGACTGGAAAGCGGGC
AGTGAGCGCAACGCAATTAATGTGAGTTAGCTCACTCATTAGGCACCCCAGGCTTTACACTTTATGCTTC
CGGCTCGTATGTTGTGTGGAATTGTGAGCGGATAACAATTTCACACAGGAAACAGCTATGACCATGATTA
CGCCAAGCTTGCATGGCGGCCGCATAACTTCGTATAGCATACATTATACGAAGTTATGCATGCTCACTAG
TGACTACAAGGACGACGATGACAAGTCTAGATGAGGCGCGCCACTTCTAAATAAGCGAATTTCTTATGAT
TTATGATTTTTATTATTAAATAAGTTATAAAAAAAATAAGTGTATACAAATTTTAAAGTGACTCTTAGGT
TTTAAAACGAAAATTCTTATTCTTGAGTAACTCTTTCCTGTAGGTCAGGTTGCTTTCTCAGGTATAGTAT
GAGGTCGCTCTTATTGACCACACCTCTACCGGCAGATCCGCTAGGGATAACAGGGTAATATAGATCTGTT
TAGCTTGCCTCGTCCCCGCCGGGTCACCCGGCCAGCGACATGGAGGCCCAGAATACCCTCCTTGACAGTC
TTGACGTGCGCAGCTCAGGGGCATGATGTGACTGTCGCCCGTACATTTAGCCCATACATCCCCATGTATA
ATCATTTGCATCCATACATTTTGATGGCCGCACGGCGCGAAGCAAAAATTACGGCTCCTCGCTGCAGACC
TGCGAGCAGGGAAACGCTCCCCTCACAGACGCGTTGAATTGTCCCCACGCCGCGCCCCTGTAGAGAAATA
TAAAAGGTTAGGATTTGCCACTGAGGTTCTTCTTTCATATACTTCCTTTTAAAATCTTGCTAGGATACAG
TTCTCACATCACATCCGAACATAAACAACCATGGGTAAGGAAAAGACTCACGTTTCGAGGCCGCGATTAA
ATTCCAACATGGATGCTGATTTATATGGGTATAAATGGGCTCGCGATAATGTCGGGCAATCAGGTGCGAC
AATCTATCGATTGTATGGGAAGCCCGATGCGCCAGAGTTGTTTCTGAAACATGGCAAAGGTAGCGTTGCC
AATGATGTTACAGATGAGATGGTCAGACTAAACTGGCTGACGGAATTTATGCCTCTTCCGACCATCAAGC
ATTTTATCCGTACTCCTGATGATGCATGGTTACTCACCACTGCGATCCCCGGCAAAACAGCATTCCAGGT
ATTAGAAGAATATCCTGATTCAGGTGAAAATATTGTTGATGCGCTGGCAGTGTTCCTGCGCCGGTTGCAT
TCGATTCCTGTTTGTAATTGTCCTTTTAACAGCGATCGCGTATTTCGTCTCGCTCAGGCGCAATCACGAA
TGAATAACGGTTTGGTTGATGCGAGTGATTTTGATGACGAGCGTAATGGCTGGCCTGTTGAACAAGTCTG
GAAAGAAATGCATAAGCTTTTGCCATTCTCACCGGATTCAGTCGTCACTCATGGTGATTTCTCACTTGAT
AACCTTATTTTTGACGAGGGGAAATTAATAGGTTGTATTGATGTTGGACGAGTCGGAATCGCAGACCGAT
ACCAGGATCTTGCCATCCTATGGAACTGCCTCGGTGAGTTTTCTCCTTCATTACAGAAACGGCTTTTTCA
AAAATATGGTATTGATAATCCTGATATGAATAAATTGCAGTTTCATTTGATGCTCGATGAGTTTTTCTAA
TCAGTACTGACAATAAAAAGATTCTTGTTTTCAAGAACTTGTCATTTGTATAGTTTTTTTATATTGTAGT
TGTTCTATTTTAATCAAATGTTAGCGTGATTTATATTTTTTTTCGCCTCGACATCATCTGCCCAGATGCG
AAGTTAAGTGCGCAGAAAGTAATATCATGCGTCAATCGTATGTGAATGCTGGTCGCTATACTGCTGTCGA
TTCGATACTAACGCCGCCATCCAGTCGACGAACTAGTATAACTTCGTATATGGTATTATATACGAAGTTA
TGCGGCCGCTGAATTCACTGGCCGTCGTTTTACAACGTCGTGACTGGGAAAACCCTGGCGTTACCCAACT
TAATCGCCTTGCAGCACATCCCCCTTTCGCCAGCTGGCGTAATAGCGAAGAGGCCCGCACCGATCGCCCT
TCCCAACAGTTGCGCAGCCTGAATGGCGAATGGCGCCTGATGCGGTATTTTCTCCTTACGCATCTGTGCG
GTATTTCACACCGCATACCATCGTCCGGATCAATGAAGTAGATGAGTTTACTACCTGTATATACTTTTTT
TTTTGTCAAAGTCACTTTTATGGCATTTCCATGTTGAAGGATTAGCCACAGCACTAAATTTTCAGCGTAT
GATTGCTTTTAAATATTTAATTTTCATCGTTTTTTAATTAATATTCAAAACGATTTAATGCCTTCTACAT
CTGAAGTCAAGCTCATAGACTCGGGTTGGGTAGCTAAAACTACATCTAACACGAAGGGGTATAGCCTTCT
TAAAGTATACTCATGTATAAACGTTTTGGGTTCATATTTTTGGGCCACGTGGTTTATAAAAATTCTTAAC
TACACCACTCGGTATCCCGCACCCGTCTACGTTTCTACGATTTCGAGCTAATATTGAGTAAAGTGATTAG
CAAAAAAAATAAAAGTACTCGTTGTCGGAGATCAAGAATTTTTCTATTATCTCATCTAAACCACTTTCTA
AAAGCGAAAAACAAAATCGTAATATGCAGCTTGAATGGGCTTCCATAGTTTGAAAGAAAAACCCTAGCAG
TACTGGCAAGGGAGACATTCCTTTTACCTGGCTAATCGCCATCTTCCAGCAGGCGCACCATTGCCCCTGT
TTCACTATCCAGGTTACGGATATAGTTCATGACAATATTTACATTGGTCCAGCCACCAGCTTGCATGATC
TCCGGTATTGAAACTCCAGCGCGGGCCATATCTCGCGCGGCTCCGACACGGGCACTGTGTCCAGACCAGG
CCAGGTATCTCTGACCAGAGTCATCCTTAGCGCCGTAAATCAATCGATGAGTTGCTTCAAAAATCCCTTC
CAGGGCGCGAGTTGATAGCTGGCTGGTGGCAGATGGCGCGGCAACACCATTTTTTCTGACCCGGCAAAAC
AGGTAGTTATTCGGATCATCAGCTACACCAGAGACGGAAATCCATCGCTCGACCAGTTTAGTTACCCCCA
GGCTAAGTGCCTTCTCTACACCTGCGGTGCTAACCAGCGTTTTCGTTCTGCCAATATGGATTAACATTCT
CCCACCGTCAGTACGTGAGATATCTTTAACCCTGATCCTGGCAATTTCGGCTATACGTAACAGGGTGTTA
TAAGCAATCCCCAGAAATGCCAGATTACGTATATCCTGGCAGCGATCGCTATTTTCCATGAGTGAACGAA
CCTGGTCGAAATCAGTGCGTTCGAACGCTAGAGCCTGTTTTGCACGTTCACCGGCATCAACGTTTTCTTT
TCGGATCCGCCGCATAACCAGTGAAACAGCATTGCTGTCACTTGGTCGTGGCAGCCCGGACCGACGATGA
AGCATGTTTAGCTGGCCCAAATGTTGCTGGATAGTTTTTACTGCCAGACCGCGCGCCTGAAGATATAGAA
GATAATCGCGAACATCTTCAGGTTCTGCGGGAAACCATTTCCGGTTATTCAACTTGCACCATGCCGCCCA
CGACCGGCAAACGGACAGAAGCATTTTCCAGGTATGCTCAGAAAACGCCTGGCGATCCCTGAACATGTCC
ATCAGGTTCTTGCGAACCTCATCACTCGTTGCATCGACCGGTAACTTTTAGATTAACATTTGTTTAAATA
TGAAATTAGGCAATGTAACATACTGCAGGCAAATTTTGGTGTACGGTAAGTAAATTGGACATATGATTTA
ACAAAGCGACTATAAGTCAGAAAGTGAGAATGAGATTGAAATAATTAATTCAACTTATTCAATTGATGAT
ATGCCAGGATTCCTCTTCCTTTATATATCTTCAATGTTTCGATTAACAGGTCCATTATCCGGTTTTTAGT
TTCGCTGCACATTGCCGAATGACAATCGGATTCCTTTAAGCTTTGCTTTTGCCCTGTTTTCTCTCCCCAG
TAATCGTTGGGTGACTGAACCATCCAGTAGCCGAGAGTTACGTTTTTCCTGATTTAATAAATATCCATAT
CTATTTGTCTCGTGGTGTTTTACAGCAACTAACCGAAATTACTATTTTGCATCATCCAACCATAAAGAGA
CAACAATAATTCTAGAAAACATATAACAAGTGTTTTTTTCTATTTACGTCTCATACGCAAAGTCCACTTT
ACCATGTTTTGGAAACTTGTACCCAACCATTCATTTTTCGATTTTGTAATGAGGCTCTTTTCTTCTAACA
ATCATTGAGGTCATTATCATGTGTCCTCACCTATTGTTTAAATTGAGGCTTGCGCTATTCCCAAAATTGT
GGGTATTATTTTCATATATCAGTATCTGCAATTTCGGTTCAACTCCGGAAGCTCGGTACCCAACTGTGGG
AATACTCAGGTATCGTAAGATGCAAGAGTTCGAATCTCTTAGCAACCATTATTTTTTTTCTCTCAACATA
ACGAGAACACACAGGGGCGCTATCGCACAGAATCAAATTCGATGACTGGAAATTTTTTGTTAATTTCAGA
GGTCGCCTGACGCATATACCTTTTTCAACTGAAAAATTGGGAGAAAAAGGAAAGGTGAGAGCGCCGGAAC
CGGCTTTTCATATAGAATAGAGAAGCGTTCATGACTAAATGCTTGCATCACAATACTTGAAGTTGACAAT
ATTATTTAAGGACCTATTGTTTTTTCCAATAGGTGGTTAGCAATCGTCTTACTTTCTAACTTTTCTTACC
TTTTACATTTCAGCAATATATATATATATATATATATATATTTCAAGGATATACCATTGTAATGTCTGCC
CCTAAGAAGATCGTCGTTTTGCCAGGTGACCACGTTGGTCAAGAAATCACAGCCGAAGCCATTAAGGTTC
TTAAAGCTATTTCTGATGTTCGTTCCAATGTCAAGTTCGATTTCGAAAATCATTTAATTGGTGGTGCTGC
TATCGATGCTACAGGTGTTCCACTTCCAGATGAGGCGCTGGAAGCCTCCAAGAAGGCTGATGCCGTTTTG
TTAGGTGCTGTGGGTGGTCCTAAATGGGGTACCGGTAGTGTTAGACCTGAACAAGGTTTACTAAAAATCC
GTAAAGAACTTCAATTGTACGCCAACTTAAGACCATGTAACTTTGCATCCGACTCTCTTTTAGACTTATC
TCCAATCAAGCCACAATTTGCTAAAGGTACTGACTTCGTTGTTGTTAGAGAATTAGTGGGAGGTATTTAC
TTTGGTAAGAGAAAGGAAGACGATGGTGATGGTGTCGCTTGGGATAGTGAACAATACACCGTTCCAGAAG
TGCAAAGAATCACAAGAATGGCCGCTTTCATGGCCCTACAACATGAGCCACCATTGCCTATTTGGTCCTT
GGATAAAGCTAATGTTTTGGCCTCTTCAAGATTATGGAGAAAAACTGTGGAGGAAACCATCAAGAACGAA
TTTCCTACATTGAAAGTTCAACATCAATTGATTGATTCTGCCGCCATGATCCTAGTTAAGAACCCAACCC
ACCTAAATGGTATTATAATCACCAGCAACATGTTTGGTGATATCATCTCCGATGAAGCCTCCGTTATCCC
AGGCTCCTTGGGTTTGTTGCCATCTGCGTCCTTGGCCTCTTTGCCAGACAAGAACACCGCATTTGGTTTG
TACGAACCATGCCATGGTTCCGCTCCAGATTTGCCAAAGAATAAGGTCAACCCTATCGCCACTATCTTGT
CTGCTGCAATGATGTTGAAATTGTCATTGAACTTGCCTGAAGAAGGTAAAGCCATTGAAGATGCAGTTAA
AAAGGTTTTGGATGCAGGTATCAGAACTGGTGATTTAGGTGGTTCCAACAGTACCACCGAAGTCGGTGAT
GCTGTCGCCGAAGAAGTTAAGAAAATCCTTGCTTAAAAAGATTCTCTTTTTTTGTGATATTTGTACATAA
ACTTTATAAATGAAATTCATAATAGAAACGACACGAAATTACAAAATGGAATATGTTCATAGGGTAGACG
AAACTATATACGCAATCTACATACATTTATCAAGAAGGAGAAAAAGGAGGATGTAAAGGAATACAGGTAA
GCAAATTGATACTAATGGCTCAACGTGATAAGGAAAAAGAATTGCACTTTAACATTAATATTGACAAGGA
GGAGGGCATCACA
Features (pLannotate 1.2.2; 24 found; start..end, strand, type, name):
    103..243     -  CDS            NFS1 (fragment): NFS1_YEAST - Also known as SPL1 From Saccharomyces cerevisiae (strain ATCC 204508 / S288c) (Baker's yeast).
    349..414     -  CDS            hus5 (fragment): UBC9_SCHPO - Also known as ubc9. Experimental evidence at protein level: Swiss-Prot protein existence level 1. Catalyzes the covalent attachment of ubiquitin-like protein SUMO/Smt3 to other proteins. Required for efficient recovery from DNA damage or S-phase arrest and normal mitosis. This may be as part of a checkpoint independent recovery process. From Schizosaccharomyces pombe (strain 972 / ATCC 24843) (Fission yeast).
    575..1356    +  rep_origin     ars1: Schizosaccharomyces pombe autonomously replicating sequence ars1
   1435..1484    -  misc_feature   bom (fragment): basis of mobility region from pBR322
   1586..1621    -  CDS            rop (fragment): Rop protein, which maintains plasmids at low copy number; rop
   1716..1820    +  promoter       AmpR promoter: bla
   1821..2681    +  CDS            AmpR: β-lactamase; bla; confers resistance to ampicillin, carbenicillin, and related antibiotics
   2852..3440    +  rep_origin     ori: high-copy-number ColE1/pMB1/pBR322/pUC origin of replication
   3623..3715    +  CDS            lacI (fragment): lac repressor; lacI; The lac repressor binds to the lac operator to inhibit transcription in E. coli. This inhibition can be relieved by adding lactose or isopropyl-β-D-thiogalactopyranoside (IPTG).
   3728..3749    +  protein_bind   CAP binding site: CAP binding activates transcription in the presence of cAMP. E. coli catabolite activator protein
   3764..3794    +  promoter       lac promoter: promoter for the E. coli lac operon
   3802..3818    +  protein_bind   lac operator: The lac repressor binds to the lac operator to inhibit transcription in E. coli. This inhibition can be relieved by adding lactose or isopropyl-β-D-thiogalactopyranoside (IPTG). lac repressor encoded by lacI
   3874..3907    +  protein_bind   loxP: Cre-mediated recombination occurs in the 8-bp core sequence (GCATACAT). Cre recombinase
   3925..3945    +  CDS            FLAG (fragment): FLAG® epitope tag, followed by an enterokinase cleavage site
   3975..4162    +  terminator     ADH1 terminator: S. cerevisiae ADH1; transcription terminator for the S. cerevisiae alcohol dehydrogenase 1 (ADH1) gene
   4237..5593    +  gene           kanMX: yeast selectable marker conferring kanamycin resistance (Wach et al., 1994)
   5683..5840    +  CDS            lacZα (fragment): LacZα fragment of β-galactosidase; lacZ fragment
   5846..5897    -  misc_feature   bom (fragment): basis of mobility region from pBR322
   5908..5924    +  CDS            calmodulin (fragment): calcium-binding protein
   6472..7464    -  CDS            Cre: site-specific recombinase Cre is a site-specific recombinase from bacteriophage P1. Recombination occurs at loxP sequences.
   7514..7552    -  CDS            Cre (fragment): site-specific recombinase Cre is a site-specific recombinase from bacteriophage P1. Recombination occurs at loxP sequences.
   7554..8164    -  promoter       nmt1 promoter (fragment): wild-type nmt1 promoter from Schizosaccharomyces pombe, conferring strong thiamine-repressible expression
   8182..8571    +  promoter       LEU2 promoter: S. cerevisiae LEU2
   8602..9693    +  CDS            LEU2: LEU3_YEAST - Experimental evidence at protein level: Swiss-Prot protein existence level 1. Catalyzes the oxidation of 3-carboxy-2-hydroxy-4- methylpentanoate (3-isopropylmalate) to 3-carboxy-4-methyl-2- oxopentanoate. The product decarboxylates to 4-methyl-2 oxopentanoate. From Saccharomyces cerevisiae (strain ATCC 204508 / S288c) (Baker's yeast).
