>Addgene plasmid #110234 | pAW8_1XFLAG | addgene full sequence | sequence record 222592 | Addgene NGS Result
CAAAAAGTTAGGTGTAACAGAAAATCATGAAACTATGATTTCTAATTTATATATTGGAGGATTTTCTCTA
AAAAAAAAAATACAACAAATAAAAAACACTCAATGACCTGACCATTTGATGGAGTTTAAGTCAATACCTT
CTTGAACCATTTCCCATAATGGTGAAAGTTCCCTCAAGAATTTTACTCTGTCAGAAACGGCCTTAACGAC
GTAGTCGATCCGGACGATGGCCAACCTTCCAATTCATTAAATCGAGTCCTCCATCAGATGATTTACAAGG
TTTTGCATAGAATCCCTAAGTAAGAGAAGTTGTTAGTGATTTCTTCAAGTTTACTAAAATTTACATACAA
ATGGATGATCTCTTCTCCATTGTTTCCTTTCTTCTTGCAAACGCGTTTTACAAAGAGATGACATGCTATT
TTCTGATTATTTTTTTCTATAGTTTTCTATTTTGTACGTCCTTGGGAGTCCGAAATGTAAAATCGGGGTA
TGGTTAGTAGCGGCAGCGTTCATTATGGTATATAAAAGATAAAAAGTAGGGGCAAGCGAGACAGAATGGG
ATACAAGGGCATCGTCTATAATTATAGCTAAAAATTGTATTTTAATTTGTATTTTTTGTAATTTTATTTC
TCATTGTTTTACTTAAAATGAATGCGAATTAGAGAAAACTTCAACGAAATGTCAAAATAAGCTCAGCAAA
ATATACAATTTTAGGGAAAGCGATCAGCAACTTATTCTCCGTTGTAGATTCTTTTTCTTCATAAATTCCA
ACAATGTAACTGCCAATTGATTTTTCTCTAGATGCTAATAAATTGAAACTAATGAATATAATAACACAGG
TTTTGATAAATTGTAAACTCTTACTCAAAAAAAGAATGTTAAAACTAATTTAACCTTTTTATAAAGGCTC
ATGGCGTTAAAGAGGATAGTAAAAATTCTACAATTTTTTAATTTAATGTCACAATTGTCTTGCGAATATA
ATTCTATTAATTTTCGCTAACTGCTGTTTTAGTACTATTACTTTCAATATGCCTTATATGCAACTTTAAT
TCATGAAGAATGCAATATTTTTGCAATCTTTCTTGTACTGAGCGCTTTTTATCATTTAGTACTCATTATT
TAATTTTTCAGTAAAGGGCAATAAATAAATTTGTAGAAGATGCAATGTAATCTCCTCTATCCTTTTGCTC
ATATGTTTATGAGTATACCTAGTCTAGAAAGGCTTGTATTTAAAATATTATTCAATAAAAATTCACAATT
TTTACGACATGTGCTACCATTCACTTAACTTCCTGATTATAAAATTGGTTCGTTTATACTAATTACTTAA
GTACCTTTAACTAAACAAAATGCCTATATATATATTAATTTACAATGAGTGTCAGATAAGTCACTATGTC
CGAGTGGTTAAGGAGTTAGACTCGCCATCGATGGTATGGTGCACTCTCAGTACAATCTGCTCTGATGCCG
CATAGTTAAGCCAGCCCCGACACCCGCCAACACCCGCTGACGCGCCCTGACGGGCTTGTCTGCTCCCGGC
ATCCGCTTACAGACAAGCTGTGACCGTCTCCGGGAGCTGCATGTGTCAGAGGTTTTCACCGTCATCACCG
AAACGCGCGAGACGAAAGGGCCTCGTGATACGCCTATTTTTATAGGTTAATGTCATGATAATAATGGTTT
CTTAGACGTCAGGTGGCACTTTTCGGGGAAATGTGCGCGGAACCCCTATTTGTTTATTTTTCTAAATACA
TTCAAATATGTATCCGCTCATGAGACAATAACCCTGATAAATGCTTCAATAATATTGAAAAAGGAAGAGT
ATGAGTATTCAACATTTCCGTGTCGCCCTTATTCCCTTTTTTGCGGCATTTTGCCTTCCTGTTTTTGCTC
ACCCAGAAACGCTGGTGAAAGTAAAAGATGCTGAAGATCAGTTGGGTGCACGAGTGGGTTACATCGAACT
GGATCTCAACAGCGGTAAGATCCTTGAGAGTTTTCGCCCCGAAGAACGTTTTCCAATGATGAGCACTTTT
AAAGTTCTGCTATGTGGCGCGGTATTATCCCGTATTGACGCCGGGCAAGAGCAACTCGGTCGCCGCATAC
ACTATTCTCAGAATGACTTGGTTGAGTACTCACCAGTCACAGAAAAGCATCTTACGGATGGCATGACAGT
AAGAGAATTATGCAGTGCTGCCATAACCATGAGTGATAACACTGCGGCCAACTTACTTCTGACAACGATC
GGAGGACCGAAGGAGCTAACCGCTTTTTTGCACAACATGGGGGATCATGTAACTCGCCTTGATCGTTGGG
AACCGGAGCTGAATGAAGCCATACCAAACGACGAGCGTGACACCACGATGCCTGTAGCAATGGCAACAAC
GTTGCGCAAACTATTAACTGGCGAACTACTTACTCTAGCTTCCCGGCAACAATTAATAGACTGGATGGAG
GCGGATAAAGTTGCAGGACCACTTCTGCGCTCGGCCCTTCCGGCTGGCTGGTTTATTGCTGATAAATCTG
GAGCCGGTGAGCGTGGGTCTCGCGGTATCATTGCAGCACTGGGGCCAGATGGTAAGCCCTCCCGTATCGT
AGTTATCTACACGACGGGGAGTCAGGCAACTATGGATGAACGAAATAGACAGATCGCTGAGATAGGTGCC
TCACTGATTAAGCATTGGTAACTGTCAGACCAAGTTTACTCATATATACTTTAGATTGATTTAAAACTTC
ATTTTTAATTTAAAAGGATCTAGGTGAAGATCCTTTTTGATAATCTCATGACCAAAATCCCTTAACGTGA
GTTTTCGTTCCACTGAGCGTCAGACCCCGTAGAAAAGATCAAAGGATCTTCTTGAGATCCTTTTTTTCTG
CGCGTAATCTGCTGCTTGCAAACAAAAAAACCACCGCTACCAGCGGTGGTTTGTTTGCCGGATCAAGAGC
TACCAACTCTTTTTCCGAAGGTAACTGGCTTCAGCAGAGCGCAGATACCAAATACTGTTCTTCTAGTGTA
GCCGTAGTTAGGCCACCACTTCAAGAACTCTGTAGCACCGCCTACATACCTCGCTCTGCTAATCCTGTTA
CCAGTGGCTGCTGCCAGTGGCGATAAGTCGTGTCTTACCGGGTTGGACTCAAGACGATAGTTACCGGATA
AGGCGCAGCGGTCGGGCTGAACGGGGGGTTCGTGCACACAGCCCAGCTTGGAGCGAACGACCTACACCGA
ACTGAGATACCTACAGCGTGAGCTATGAGAAAGCGCCACGCTTCCCGAAGGGAGAAAGGCGGACAGGTAT
CCGGTAAGCGGCAGGGTCGGAACAGGAGAGCGCACGAGGGAGCTTCCAGGGGGAAACGCCTGGTATCTTT
ATAGTCCTGTCGGGTTTCGCCACCTCTGACTTGAGCGTCGATTTTTGTGATGCTCGTCAGGGGGGCGGAG
CCTATGGAAAAACGCCAGCAACGCGGCCTTTTTACGGTTCCTGGCCTTTTGCTGGCCTTTTGCTCACATG
TTCTTTCCTGCGTTATCCCCTGATTCTGTGGATAACCGTATTACCGCCTTTGAGTGAGCTGATACCGCTC
GCCGCAGCCGAACGACCGAGCGCAGCGAGTCAGTGAGCGAGGAAGCGGAAGAGCGCCCAATACGCAAACC
GCCTCTCCCCGCGCGTTGGCCGATTCATTAATGCAGCTGGCACGACAGGTTTCCCGACTGGAAAGCGGGC
AGTGAGCGCAACGCAATTAATGTGAGTTAGCTCACTCATTAGGCACCCCAGGCTTTACACTTTATGCTTC
CGGCTCGTATGTTGTGTGGAATTGTGAGCGGATAACAATTTCACACAGGAAACAGCTATGACCATGATTA
CGCCAAGCTTGCATGGCGGCCGCATAACTTCGTATAGCATACATTATACGAAGTTATGCATGCTCACTAG
TGACTACAAGGACGACGATGACAAGTCTAGATGAGGCGCGCCACTTCTAAATAAGCGAATTTCTTATGAT
TTATGATTTTTATTATTAAATAAGTTATAAAAAAAATAAGTGTATACAAATTTTAAAGTGACTCTTAGGT
TTTAAAACGAAAATTCTTATTCTTGAGTAACTCTTTCCTGTAGGTCAGGTTGCTTTCTCAGGTATAGTAT
GAGGTCGCTCTTATTGACCACACCTCTACCGGCAGATCCGCTAGGGATAACAGGGTAATATAGATCTGTT
TAGCTTGCCTCGTCCCCGCCGGGTCACCCGGCCAGCGACATGGAGGCCCAGAATACCCTCCTTGACAGTC
TTGACGTGCGCAGCTCAGGGGCATGATGTGACTGTCGCCCGTACATTTAGCCCATACATCCCCATGTATA
ATCATTTGCATCCATACATTTTGATGGCCGCACGGCGCGAAGCAAAAATTACGGCTCCTCGCTGCAGACC
TGCGAGCAGGGAAACGCTCCCCTCACAGACGCGTTGAATTGTCCCCACGCCGCGCCCCTGTAGAGAAATA
TAAAAGGTTAGGATTTGCCACTGAGGTTCTTCTTTCATATACTTCCTTTTAAAATCTTGCTAGGATACAG
TTCTCACATCACATCCGAACATAAACAACCATGGGTAAGGAAAAGACTCACGTTTCGAGGCCGCGATTAA
ATTCCAACATGGATGCTGATTTATATGGGTATAAATGGGCTCGCGATAATGTCGGGCAATCAGGTGCGAC
AATCTATCGATTGTATGGGAAGCCCGATGCGCCAGAGTTGTTTCTGAAACATGGCAAAGGTAGCGTTGCC
AATGATGTTACAGATGAGATGGTCAGACTAAACTGGCTGACGGAATTTATGCCTCTTCCGACCATCAAGC
ATTTTATCCGTACTCCTGATGATGCATGGTTACTCACCACTGCGATCCCCGGCAAAACAGCATTCCAGGT
ATTAGAAGAATATCCTGATTCAGGTGAAAATATTGTTGATGCGCTGGCAGTGTTCCTGCGCCGGTTGCAT
TCGATTCCTGTTTGTAATTGTCCTTTTAACAGCGATCGCGTATTTCGTCTCGCTCAGGCGCAATCACGAA
TGAATAACGGTTTGGTTGATGCGAGTGATTTTGATGACGAGCGTAATGGCTGGCCTGTTGAACAAGTCTG
GAAAGAAATGCATAAGCTTTTGCCATTCTCACCGGATTCAGTCGTCACTCATGGTGATTTCTCACTTGAT
AACCTTATTTTTGACGAGGGGAAATTAATAGGTTGTATTGATGTTGGACGAGTCGGAATCGCAGACCGAT
ACCAGGATCTTGCCATCCTATGGAACTGCCTCGGTGAGTTTTCTCCTTCATTACAGAAACGGCTTTTTCA
AAAATATGGTATTGATAATCCTGATATGAATAAATTGCAGTTTCATTTGATGCTCGATGAGTTTTTCTAA
TCAGTACTGACAATAAAAAGATTCTTGTTTTCAAGAACTTGTCATTTGTATAGTTTTTTTATATTGTAGT
TGTTCTATTTTAATCAAATGTTAGCGTGATTTATATTTTTTTTCGCCTCGACATCATCTGCCCAGATGCG
AAGTTAAGTGCGCAGAAAGTAATATCATGCGTCAATCGTATGTGAATGCTGGTCGCTATACTGCTGTCGA
TTCGATACTAACGCCGCCATCCAGTCGACGAACTAGTATAACTTCGTATATGGTATTATATACGAAGTTA
TGCGGCCGCGCGAATTCACTGGCCGTCGTTTTACAACGTCGTGACTGGGAAAACCCTGGCGTTACCCAAC
TTAATCGCCTTGCAGCACATCCCCCTTTCGCCAGCTGGCGTAATAGCGAAGAGGCCCGCACCGATCGCCC
TTCCCAACAGTTGCGCAGCCTGAATGGCGAATGGCGCCTGATGCGGTATTTTCTCCTTACGCATCTGTGC
GGTATTTCACACCGCATACCATCGTCCGGATCAATGAAGTAGATGAGTTTACTACCTGTATATACTTTTT
TTTTTGTCAAAGTCACTTTTATGGCATTTCCATGTTGAAGGATTAGCCACAGCACTAAATTTTCAGCGTA
TGATTGCTTTTAAATATTTAATTTTCATCGTTTTTTAATTAATATTCAAAACGATTTAATGCCTTCTACA
TCTGAAGTCAAGCTCATAGACTCGGGTTGGGTAGCTAAAACTACATCTAACACGAAGGGGTATAGCCTTC
TTAAAGTATACTCATGTATAAACGTTTTGGGTTCATATTTTTGGGCCACGTGGTTTATAAAAATTCTTAA
CTACACCACTCGGTATCCCGCACCCGTCTACGTTTCTACGATTTCGAGCTAATATTGAGTAAAGTGATTA
GCAAAAAAAATAAAAGTACTCGTTGTCGGAGATCAAGAATTTTTCTATTATCTCATCTAAACCACTTTCT
AAAAGCGAAAAACAAAATCGTAATATGCAGCTTGAATGGGCTTCCATAGTTTGAAAGAAAAACCCTAGCA
GTACTGGCAAGGGAGACATTCCTTTTACCTGGCTAATCGCCATCTTCCAGCAGGCGCACCATTGCCCCTG
TTTCACTATCCAGGTTACGGATATAGTTCATGACAATATTTACATTGGTCCAGCCACCAGCTTGCATGAT
CTCCGGTATTGAAACTCCAGCGCGGGCCATATCTCGCGCGGCTCCGACACGGGCACTGTGTCCAGACCAG
GCCAGGTATCTCTGACCAGAGTCATCCTTAGCGCCGTAAATCAATCGATGAGTTGCTTCAAAAATCCCTT
CCAGGGCGCGAGTTGATAGCTGGCTGGTGGCAGATGGCGCGGCAACACCATTTTTTCTGACCCGGCAAAA
CAGGTAGTTATTCGGATCATCAGCTACACCAGAGACGGAAATCCATCGCTCGACCAGTTTAGTTACCCCC
AGGCTAAGTGCCTTCTCTACACCTGCGGTGCTAACCAGCGTTTTCGTTCTGCCAATATGGATTAACATTC
TCCCACCGTCAGTACGTGAGATATCTTTAACCCTGATCCTGGCAATTTCGGCTATACGTAACAGGGTGTT
ATAAGCAATCCCCAGAAATGCCAGATTACGTATATCCTGGCAGCGATCGCTATTTTCCATGAGTGAACGA
ACCTGGTCGAAATCAGTGCGTTCGAACGCTAGAGCCTGTTTTGCACGTTCACCGGCATCAACGTTTTCTT
TTCGGATCCGCCGCATAACCAGTGAAACAGCATTGCTGTCACTTGGTCGTGGCAGCCCGGACCGACGATG
AAGCATGTTTAGCTGGCCCAAATGTTGCTGGATAGTTTTTACTGCCAGACCGCGCGCCTGAAGATATAGA
AGATAATCGCGAACATCTTCAGGTTCTGCGGGAAACCATTTCCGGTTATTCAACTTGCACCATGCCGCCC
ACGACCGGCAAACGGACAGAAGCATTTTCCAGGTATGCTCAGAAAACGCCTGGCGATCCCTGAACATGTC
CATCAGGTTCTTGCGAACCTCATCACTCGTTGCATCGACCGGTAACTTTTAGATTAACATTTGTTTAAAT
ATGAAATTAGGCAATGTAACATACTGCAGGCAAATTTTGGTGTACGGTAAGTAAATTGGACATATGATTT
AACAAAGCGACTATAAGTCAGAAAGTGAGAATGAGATTGAAATAATTAATTCAACTTATTCAATTGATGA
TATGCCAGGATTCCTCTTCCTTTATCTTCAATGTTTCGATTAACAGGTCCATTATCCGGTTTTTAGTTTC
GCTGCACATTGCCGAATGACAATCGGATTCCTTTAAGCTTTGCTTTTGCCCTGTTTTCTCTCCCCAGTAA
TCGTTGGGTGACTGAACCATCCAGTAGCCGAGAGTTACGTTTTTCCTGATTTAATAAATATCCATATCTA
TTTGTCTCGTGGTGTTTTACAGCAACTAACCGAAATTACTATTTTGCATCATCCAACCATAAAGAGACAA
CAATAATTCTAGAAAACATATAACAAGTGTTTTTTTCTATTTACGTCTCATACGCAAAGTCCACTTTACC
ATGTTTTGGAAACTTGTACCCAACCATTCATTTTTCGATTTTGTAATGAGGCTCTTTTCTTCTAACAATC
ATTGAGGTCATTATCATGTGTCCTCACCTATTGTTTAAATTGAGGCTTGCGCTATTCCCAAAATTGTGGG
TATTATTTTCATATATCAGTATCTGCAATTTCGGTTCAACTCCGGAAGCTCGGTACCCAACTGTGGGAAT
ACTCAGGTATCGTAAGATGCAAGAGTTCGAATCTCTTAGCAACCATTATTTTTTTTCTCTCAACATAACG
AGAACACACAGGGGCGCTATCGCACAGAATCAAATTCGATGACTGGAAATTTTTTGTTAATTTCAGAGGT
CGCCTGACGCATATACCTTTTTCAACTGAAAAATTGGGAGAAAAAGGAAAGGTGAGAGCGCCGGAACCGG
CTTTTCATATAGAATAGAGAAGCGTTCATGACTAAATGCTTGCATCACAATACTTGAAGTTGACAATATT
ATTTAAGGACCTATTGTTTTTTCCAATAGGTGGTTAGCAATCGTCTTACTTTCTAACTTTTCTTACCTTT
TACATTTCAGCAATATATATATATATATATATATATATTTCAAGGATATACCATTGTAATGTCTGCCCCT
AAGAAGATCGTCGTTTTGCCAGGTGACCACGTTGGTCAAGAAATCACAGCCGAAGCCATTAAGGTTCTTA
AAGCTATTTCTGATGTTCGTTCCAATGTCAAGTTCGATTTCGAAAATCATTTAATTGGTGGTGCTGCTAT
CGATGCTACAGGTGTTCCACTTCCAGATGAGGCGCTGGAAGCCTCCAAGAAGGCTGATGCCGTTTTGTTA
GGTGCTGTGGGTGGTCCTAAATGGGGTACCGGTAGTGTTAGACCTGAACAAGGTTTACTAAAAATCCGTA
AAGAACTTCAATTGTACGCCAACTTAAGACCATGTAACTTTGCATCCGACTCTCTTTTAGACTTATCTCC
AATCAAGCCACAATTTGCTAAAGGTACTGACTTCGTTGTTGTTAGAGAATTAGTGGGAGGTATTTACTTT
GGTAAGAGAAAGGAAGACGATGGTGATGGTGTCGCTTGGGATAGTGAACAATACACCGTTCCAGAAGTGC
AAAGAATCACAAGAATGGCCGCTTTCATGGCCCTACAACATGAGCCACCATTGCCTATTTGGTCCTTGGA
TAAAGCTAATGTTTTGGCCTCTTCAAGATTATGGAGAAAAACTGTGGAGGAAACCATCAAGAACGAATTT
CCTACATTGAAAGTTCAACATCAATTGATTGATTCTGCCGCCATGATCCTAGTTAAGAACCCAACCCACC
TAAATGGTATTATAATCACCAGCAACATGTTTGGTGATATCATCTCCGATGAAGCCTCCGTTATCCCAGG
CTCCTTGGGTTTGTTGCCATCTGCGTCCTTGGCCTCTTTGCCAGACAAGAACACCGCATTTGGTTTGTAC
GAACCATGCCATGGTTCCGCTCCAGATTTGCCAAAGAATAAGGTCAACCCTATCGCCACTATCTTGTCTG
CTGCAATGATGTTGAAATTGTCATTGAACTTGCCTGAAGAAGGTAAAGCCATTGAAGATGCAGTTAAAAA
GGTTTTGGATGCAGGTATCAGAACTGGTGATTTAGGTGGTTCCAACAGTACCACCGAAGTCGGTGATGCT
GTCGCCGAAGAAGTTAAGAAAATCCTTGCTTAAAAAGATTCTCTTTTTTTGTGATATTTGTACATAAACT
TTATAAATGAAATTCATAATAGAAACGACACGAAATTACAAAATGGAATATGTTCATAGGGTAGACGAAA
CTATATACGCAATCTACATACATTTATCAAGAAGGAGAAAAAGGAGGATGTAAAGGAATACAGGTAAGCA
AATTGATACTAATGGCTCAACGTGATAAGGAAAAAGAATTGCACTTTAACATTAATATTGACAAGGAGGA
GGGCATCACA
Features (pLannotate 1.2.2; 24 found; start..end, strand, type, name):
    103..243     -  CDS            NFS1 (fragment): NFS1_YEAST - Also known as SPL1 From Saccharomyces cerevisiae (strain ATCC 204508 / S288c) (Baker's yeast).
    349..414     -  CDS            hus5 (fragment): UBC9_SCHPO - Also known as ubc9. Experimental evidence at protein level: Swiss-Prot protein existence level 1. Catalyzes the covalent attachment of ubiquitin-like protein SUMO/Smt3 to other proteins. Required for efficient recovery from DNA damage or S-phase arrest and normal mitosis. This may be as part of a checkpoint independent recovery process. From Schizosaccharomyces pombe (strain 972 / ATCC 24843) (Fission yeast).
    575..1356    +  rep_origin     ars1: Schizosaccharomyces pombe autonomously replicating sequence ars1
   1435..1484    -  misc_feature   bom (fragment): basis of mobility region from pBR322
   1586..1621    -  CDS            rop (fragment): Rop protein, which maintains plasmids at low copy number; rop
   1716..1820    +  promoter       AmpR promoter: bla
   1821..2681    +  CDS            AmpR: β-lactamase; bla; confers resistance to ampicillin, carbenicillin, and related antibiotics
   2852..3440    +  rep_origin     ori: high-copy-number ColE1/pMB1/pBR322/pUC origin of replication
   3623..3715    +  CDS            lacI (fragment): lac repressor; lacI; The lac repressor binds to the lac operator to inhibit transcription in E. coli. This inhibition can be relieved by adding lactose or isopropyl-β-D-thiogalactopyranoside (IPTG).
   3728..3749    +  protein_bind   CAP binding site: CAP binding activates transcription in the presence of cAMP. E. coli catabolite activator protein
   3764..3794    +  promoter       lac promoter: promoter for the E. coli lac operon
   3802..3818    +  protein_bind   lac operator: The lac repressor binds to the lac operator to inhibit transcription in E. coli. This inhibition can be relieved by adding lactose or isopropyl-β-D-thiogalactopyranoside (IPTG). lac repressor encoded by lacI
   3874..3907    +  protein_bind   loxP: Cre-mediated recombination occurs in the 8-bp core sequence (GCATACAT). Cre recombinase
   3925..3945    +  CDS            FLAG (fragment): FLAG® epitope tag, followed by an enterokinase cleavage site
   3975..4162    +  terminator     ADH1 terminator: S. cerevisiae ADH1; transcription terminator for the S. cerevisiae alcohol dehydrogenase 1 (ADH1) gene
   4237..5593    +  gene           kanMX: yeast selectable marker conferring kanamycin resistance (Wach et al., 1994)
   5684..5841    +  CDS            lacZα (fragment): LacZα fragment of β-galactosidase; lacZ fragment
   5847..5898    -  misc_feature   bom (fragment): basis of mobility region from pBR322
   5909..5925    +  CDS            calmodulin (fragment): calcium-binding protein
   6473..7465    -  CDS            Cre: site-specific recombinase Cre is a site-specific recombinase from bacteriophage P1. Recombination occurs at loxP sequences.
   7515..7553    -  CDS            Cre (fragment): site-specific recombinase Cre is a site-specific recombinase from bacteriophage P1. Recombination occurs at loxP sequences.
   7555..8161    -  promoter       nmt1 promoter (fragment): wild-type nmt1 promoter from Schizosaccharomyces pombe, conferring strong thiamine-repressible expression
   8179..8568    +  promoter       LEU2 promoter: S. cerevisiae LEU2
   8599..9690    +  CDS            LEU2: LEU3_YEAST - Experimental evidence at protein level: Swiss-Prot protein existence level 1. Catalyzes the oxidation of 3-carboxy-2-hydroxy-4- methylpentanoate (3-isopropylmalate) to 3-carboxy-4-methyl-2- oxopentanoate. The product decarboxylates to 4-methyl-2 oxopentanoate. From Saccharomyces cerevisiae (strain ATCC 204508 / S288c) (Baker's yeast).
