[The description below was written by a language model from this plasmid's Addgene catalogue record and pLannotate feature annotations shown in this document.]
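Description:
pAW8_1XFLAG is an empty-backbone Cre/Lox shuttle plasmid of about 9.95 kb, built on pUC19 and designed for C-terminal epitope tagging of genes in the fission yeast Schizosaccharomyces pombe by recombinase-mediated cassette exchange. In E. coli it is maintained at high copy from the ColE1/pUC origin and selected with ampicillin through the bla gene. In S. pombe it replicates episomally through the ars1 autonomously replicating sequence and carries the S. cerevisiae LEU2 gene with its own promoter, a marker generally used to complement leucine auxotrophy in fission yeast.

The exchangeable payload begins with a loxP site, followed closely by a single FLAG epitope coding sequence, the S. cerevisiae ADH1 terminator and a kanMX marker for drug selection in yeast. Only one lox site is annotated. Cassette exchange normally requires a second, heterologous lox site at the other end of the cassette, but the feature tables do not identify one, so its presence and position cannot be confirmed from the record. Elsewhere on the plasmid, Cre recombinase is encoded downstream of the thiamine-repressible S. pombe nmt1 promoter, so the vector supplies its own recombinase. Cre can then swap the tag-terminator-marker cassette into a chromosomal locus that has been pre-marked with compatible lox sites, fusing FLAG to the end of the target open reading frame.

No gene insert is present. Short annotated fragments (NFS1, hus5, rop, bom, lacI, lacZα, calmodulin) are probably backbone remnants or spurious matches. The depositor and sequencing-derived records agree apart from a few nucleotides in length.
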