Addgene plasmid #110234: pAW8_1XFLAG
Purpose: (Empty Backbone) Cre/Lox C-terminal tagging construct encoding single copy of the FLAG epitope
Depositing lab: Tony Carr. Depositing organization: University of Sussex. Publication: Gene tagging and gene replacement using recombinase-mediated cassette exchange in Schizosaccharomyces pombe. Watson AT1, Garcia V, Bone N, Carr AM, Armstrong J.. Gene. 2008 Jan 15;407(1-2):63-74 10.1016/j.gene.2007.09.024 PubMed 18054176.
Backbone
  Vector backbone: pUC19
  Vector type: Cre/Lox
Growth in bacteria
  Bacterial resistance: Ampicillin, 100 μg/mL
  Growth temperature: 37°C
  Growth strain: DH5alpha
  Copy number: High Copy
Gene/Insert
  Gene/Insert name: None
Terms and licenses: Academic/Nonprofit Terms; Industry Terms: Not Available to Industry
How to cite: pAW8_1XFLAG was a gift from Tony Carr (Addgene plasmid # 110234 ; http://n2t.net/addgene:110234 ; RRID:Addgene_110234)
